>Addgene plasmid #206165 | Lenti-CMV-PRB | addgene full sequence | sequence record 414743 | Addgene NGS Result
AATGTAGTCTTATGCAATACTCTTGTAGTCTTGCAACATGGTAACGATGAGTTAGCAACATGCCTTACAA
GGAGAGAAAAAGCACCGTGCATGCCGATTGGTGGAAGTAAGGTGGTACGATCGTGCCTTATTAGGAAGGC
AACAGACGGGTCTGACATGGATTGGACGAACCACTGAATTGCCGCATTGCAGAGATATTGTATTTAAGTG
CCTAGCTCGATACATAAACGGGTCTCTCTGGTTAGACCAGATCTGAGCCTGGGAGCTCTCTGGCTAACTA
GGGAACCCACTGCTTAAGCCTCAATAAAGCTTGCCTTGAGTGCTTCAAGTAGTGTGTGCCCGTCTGTTGT
GTGACTCTGGTAACTAGAGATCCCTCAGACCCTTTTAGTCAGTGTGGAAAATCTCTAGCAGTGGCGCCCG
AACAGGGACTTGAAAGCGAAAGGGAAACCAGAGGAGCTCTCTCGACGCAGGACTCGGCTTGCTGAAGCGC
GCACGGCAAGAGGCGAGGGGCGGCGACTGGTGAGTACGCCAAAAATTTTGACTAGCGGAGGCTAGAAGGA
GAGAGATGGGTGCGAGAGCGTCAGTATTAAGCGGGGGAGAATTAGATCGCGATGGGAAAAAATTCGGTTA
AGGCCAGGGGGAAAGAAAAAATATAAATTAAAACATATAGTATGGGCAAGCAGGGAGCTAGAACGATTCG
CAGTTAATCCTGGCCTGTTAGAAACATCAGAAGGCTGTAGACAAATACTGGGACAGCTACAACCATCCCT
TCAGACAGGATCAGAAGAACTTAGATCATTATATAATACAGTAGCAACCCTCTATTGTGTGCATCAAAGG
ATAGAGATAAAAGACACCAAGGAAGCTTTAGACAAGATAGAGGAAGAGCAAAACAAAAGTAAGACCACCG
CACAGCAAGCGGCCGCTGATCTTCAGACCTGGAGGAGGAGATATGAGGGACAATTGGAGAAGTGAATTAT
ATAAATATAAAGTAGTAAAAATTGAACCATTAGGAGTAGCACCCACCAAGGCAAAGAGAAGAGTGGTGCA
GAGAGAAAAAAGAGCAGTGGGAATAGGAGCTTTGTTCCTTGGGTTCTTGGGAGCAGCAGGAAGCACTATG
GGCGCAGCGTCAATGACGCTGACGGTACAGGCCAGACAATTATTGTCTGGTATAGTGCAGCAGCAGAACA
ATTTGCTGAGGGCTATTGAGGCGCAACAGCATCTGTTGCAACTCACAGTCTGGGGCATCAAGCAGCTCCA
GGCAAGAATCCTGGCTGTGGAAAGATACCTAAAGGATCAACAGCTCCTGGGGATTTGGGGTTGCTCTGGA
AAACTCATTTGCACCACTGCTGTGCCTTGGAATGCTAGTTGGAGTAATAAATCTCTGGAACAGATTTGGA
ATCACACGACCTGGATGGAGTGGGACAGAGAAATTAACAATTACACAAGCTTAATACACTCCTTAATTGA
AGAATCGCAAAACCAGCAAGAAAAGAATGAACAAGAATTATTGGAATTAGATAAATGGGCAAGTTTGTGG
AATTGGTTTAACATAACAAATTGGCTGTGGTATATAAAATTATTCATAATGATAGTAGGAGGCTTGGTAG
GTTTAAGAATAGTTTTTGCTGTACTTTCTATAGTGAATAGAGTTAGGCAGGGATATTCACCATTATCGTT
TCAGACCCACCTCCCAACCCCGAGGGGACCCGACAGGCCCGAAGGAATAGAAGAAGAAGGTGGAGAGAGA
GACAGAGACAGATCCATTCGATTAGTGAACGGATCTCGACGGTATCGGTTAACTTTTAAAAGAAAAGGGG
GGATTGGGGGGTACAGTGCAGGGGAAAGAATAGTAGACATAATAGCAACAGACATACAAACTAAAGAATT
ACAAAAACAAATTACAAAAATTCAAAATTTTATCGATAAGCTTGTCTAGAGGATCCACTAGTCCAGTGTG
GTGGAATTCTGCAGATATCAACAAGTTTGTACAAAAAAGCAGGCTTACGATCTATACATTGAATCAATAT
TGGCAATTAGCCATATTAGTCATTGGTTATATAGCATAAATCAATATTGGCTATTGGCCATTGCATACGT
TGTATCTATATCATAATATGTACATTTATATTGGCTCATGTCCAATATGACCGCCATGTTGACATTGATT
ATTGACTAGTTATTAATAGTAATCAATTACGGGGTCATTAGTTCATAGCCCATATATGGAGTTCCGCGTT
ACATAACTTACGGTAAATGGCCCGCCTGGCTGACCGCCCAACGACCCCCGCCCATTGACGTCAATAATGA
CGTATGTTCCCATAGTAACGCCAATAGGGACTTTCCATTGACGTCAATGGGTGGAGTATTTACGGTAAAC
TGCCCACTTGGCAGTACATCAAGTGTATCATATGCCAAGTCCGCCCCCTATTGACGTCAATGACGGTAAA
TGGCCCGCCTGGCATTATGCCCAGTACATGACCTTACGGGACTTTCCTACTTGGCAGTACATCTACGTAT
TAGTCATCGCTATTACCATGGTGATGCGGTTTTGGCAGTACACCAATGGGCGTGGATAGCGGTTTGACTC
ACGGGGATTTCCAAGTCTCCACCCCATTGACGTCAATGGGAGTTTGTTTTGGCACCAAAATCAACGGGAC
TTTCCAAAATGTCGTAATAACCCCGCCCCGTTGACGCAAATGGGCGGTAGGCGTGTACGGTGGGAGGTCT
ATATAAGCAGAGCTCGTTTAGTGAACCGTCAGATCCGGCACCCAACTTTTCTATACAAAGTTGGGAGACC
CAAGCTTGGTACCATGACTGAGCTGAAGGCAAAGGGTCCCCGGGCTCCCCACGTGGCGGGCGGCCCGCCC
TCCCCCGAGGTCGGATCCCCACTGCTGTGTCGCCCAGCCGCAGGTCCGTTCCCGGGGAGCCAGACCTCGG
ACACCTTGCCTGAAGTTTCGGCCATACCTATCTCCCTGGACGGGCTACTCTTCCCTCGGCCCTGCCAGGG
ACAGGACCCCTCCGACGAAAAGACGCAGGACCAGCAGTCGCTGTCGGACGTGGAGGGCGCATATTCCAGA
GCTGAAGCTACAAGGGGTGCTGGAGGCAGCAGTTCTAGTCCCCCAGAAAAGGACAGCGGACTGCTGGACA
GTGTCTTGGACACTCTGTTGGCGCCCTCAGGTCCCGGGCAGAGCCAACCCAGCCCTCCCGCCTGCGAGGT
CACCAGCTCTTGGTGCCTGTTTGGCCCCGAACTTCCCGAAGATCCACCGGCTGCCCCCGCCACCCAGCGG
GTGTTGTCCCCGCTCATGAGCCGGTCCGGGTGCAAGGTTGGAGACAGCTCCGGGACGGCAGCTGCCCATA
AAGTGCTGCCCCGGGGCCTGTCACCAGCCCGGCAGCTGCTGCTCCCGGCCTCTGAGAGCCCTCACTGGTC
CGGGGCCCCAGTGAAGCCGTCTCCGCAGGCCGCTGCGGTGGAGGTTGAGGAGGAGGATGGCTCTGAGTCC
GAGGAGTCTGCGGGTCCGCTTCTGAAGGGCAAACCTCGGGCTCTGGGTGGCGCGGCGGCTGGAGGAGGAG
CCGCGGCTGTCCCGCCGGGGGCGGCAGCAGGAGGCGTCGCCCTGGTCCCCAAGGAAGATTCCCGCTTCTC
AGCGCCCAGGGTCGCCCTGGTGGAGCAGGACGCGCCGATGGCGCCCGGGCGCTCCCCGCTGGCCACCACG
GTGATGGATTTCATCCACGTGCCTATCCTGCCTCTCAATCACGCCTTATTGGCAGCCCGCACTCGGCAGC
TGCTGGAAGACGAAAGTTACGACGGCGGGGCCGGGGCTGCCAGCGCCTTTGCCCCGCCGCGGAGTTCACC
CTGTGCCTCGTCCACCCCGGTCGCTGTAGGCGACTTCCCCGACTGCGCGTACCCGCCCGACGCCGAGCCC
AAGGACGACGCGTACCCTCTCTATAGCGACTTCCAGCCGCCCGCTCTAAAGATAAAGGAGGAGGAGGAAG
GTGCGGAGGCCTCCGCGCGCTCCCCGCGTTCCTACCTTGTGGCCGGTGCCAACCCCGCAGCCTTCCCGGA
TTTCCCGTTGGGGCCACCGCCCCCGCTGCCGCCGCGAGCGACCCCATCCAGACCCGGGGAAGCGGCGGTG
ACGGCCGCACCCGCCAGTGCCTCAGTCTCGTCTGCGTCCTCCTCGGGGTCGACCCTGGAGTGCATCCTGT
ACAAAGCGGAGGGCGCGCCGCCCCAGCAGGGCCCGTTCGCGCCGCCGCCCTGCAAGGCGCCGGGCGCGAG
CGGCTGCCTGCTCCCGCGGGACGGCCTGCCCTCCACCTCCGCCTCTGCCGCCGCCGCCGGGGCGGCCCCC
GCGCTCTACCCTGCACTCGGCCTCAACGGGCTCCCGCAGCTCGGCTACCAGGCCGCCGTGCTCAAGGAGG
GCCTGCCGCAGGTCTACCCGCCCTATCTCAACTACCTGAGGCCGGATTCAGAAGCCAGCCAGAGCCCACA
ATACAGCTTCGAGTCATTACCTCAGAAGATTTGTTTAATCTGTGGGGATGAAGCATCAGGCTGTCATTAT
GGTGTCCTTACCTGTGGGAGCTGTAAGGTCTTCTTTAAGAGGGCAATGGAAGGGCAGCACAACTACTTAT
GTGCTGGAAGAAATGACTGCATCGTTGATAAAATCCGCAGAAAAAACTGCCCAGCATGTCGCCTTAGAAA
GTGCTGTCAGGCTGGCATGGTCCTTGGAGGTCGAAAATTTAAAAAGTTCAATAAAGTCAGAGTTGTGAGA
GCACTGGATGCTGTTGCTCTCCCACAGCCATTGGGCGTTCCAAATGAAAGCCAAGCCCTAAGCCAGAGAT
TCACTTTTTCACCAGGTCAAGACATACAGTTGATTCCACCACTGATCAACCTGTTAATGAGCATTGAACC
AGATGTGATCTATGCAGGACATGACAACACAAAACCTGACACCTCCAGTTCTTTGCTGACAAGTCTTAAT
CAACTAGGCGAGAGGCAACTTCTTTCAGTAGTCAAGTGGTCTAAATCATTGCCAGGTTTTCGAAACTTAC
ATATTGATGACCAGATAACTCTCATTCAGTATTCTTGGATGAGCTTAATGGTGTTTGGTCTAGGATGGAG
ATCCTACAAACATGTCAGTGGGCAGATGCTGTATTTTGCACCTGATCTAATACTAAATGAACAGCGGATG
AAAGAATCATCATTCTATTCATTATGCCTTACCATGTGGCAGATCCCACAGGAGTTTGTCAAGCTTCAAG
TTAGCCAAGAAGAGTTCCTCTGTATGAAAGTATTGTTACTTCTTAATACAATTCCTTTGGAAGGGCTACG
AAGTCAAACCCAGTTTGAGGAGATGAGGTCAAGCTACATTAGAGAGCTCATCAAGGCAATTGGTTTGAGG
CAAAAAGGAGTTGTGTCGAGCTCACAGCGTTTCTATCAACTTACAAAACTTCTTGATAACTTGCATGATC
TTGTCAAACAGCTTCATCTGTACTGCTTGAATACATTTATCCAGTCCCGGGCACTGAGTGTTGAATTTCC
AGAAATGATGTCTGAAGTTATTGCTGCACAATTACCCAAGATATTGGCAGGGATGGTGAAACCCCTTCTC
TTTCATAAAAAGTGAATGTCATCTTTTTCTTTTAAAGAATTAAATTTTGTGGCATGTCTTTTTGTTTTGG
TCAGGATTATGAGGTCTTGAGTTTTTATAATGTTCTTCTGAAAGCCTTACATTTATAACATCATAGTGTG
TAAATTTAAAAGAAAAATTGTGAGGTTCTAATTATTTTCTTTTATAAAGTATAATTAGAATGTTTAACTG
TTTTGTTTACCCATATTTTCTTGAAGAATTTACAAGATTGAAAAAGTACTAAAATTGTTAAAGTAAACTA
TATCTTATCCATATTATTTCATACCATGTAGGTGAGGATTTTTAACTTTTGCATCTAACAAATCATCGAC
TTAAGAGAAAAAATCTTACATGTAATAACACAAAGCTATTATATGTTATTTCTAGGTAACTCCCTTTGTG
TCAATTATATTTCCAAAAATGAACCTTTAAAATGGTATGCAAAATTTTGTCTATATATATTTGTGTGAGG
AGGAAATTCATAACTTTCCTCAGATTTTCAAAAGTATTTTTAATGCAAAAAATGTAGAAAGAGTTTAAAA
CCACTAAAATAGATTGATGTTCTTCAAACTAGGCAAAACAACTCATATGTTAAGACCATTTTCCAGATTG
GAAACACAAATCTCTTAGGAAGTTAATAAGTAGATTCATATCATTATACAAATAGTATTGTGGGTTTTGT
AGGTTTTTAAAATAACCTTTTTTGGGGAGAGAATTGTCCTCTAATGAGGTATTGCGAGTGGACATAAGAA
ATCAGAAGATTATGGCCTAACTGTACTCCTTACCAACTGTGGCATGCTGAAAGTTAGTCACTCTTACTGA
TTCTCAATTCTCTCACCTTTGAAAGTAGTAAAATATCTTTCCTGCCAATTGCTCCTTTGGGTCAGAGCTT
ATTAACATCTTTTCAAATCAAAGGAAAGAAGAAAGGGAGAGGAGGAGGAGGGAGATATCAATTCACATAC
CTTTCTCCTCTTTATCCTCCACTATCATGAATTCTGCAGATATCCATCACACTGGCGGCCGCTCGAGCAT
GCATCTAGAGGACAACTTTGTATAATAAAGTTGTACAGTGCCTCTCCTGGCCTTGGAAGTTGCCACTCCA
GTGCCCACCAGCCTTGTCCTAATAAAATTAAGTTGCATCATTTTGTCTGACTAGGTGTCCTTCTATAATA
TTATGGGGTGGAGGGGGGTGGTATGGAGCAAGGGGCAAGTTGGGAAGACAACCTGTAGGGCCTGCGGGGT
CTATTGGGAACCAAGCTGGAGTGCAGTGGCACAATCTTGGCTCACTGCAATCTCCGCCTCCTGGGTTCAA
GCGATTCTCCTGCCTCAGCCTCCCGAGTTGTTGGGATTCCAGGCATGCATGACCAGGCTCAGCTAATTTT
TGTTTTTTTGGTAGAGACGGGGTTTCACCATATTGGCCAGGCTGGTCTCCAACTCCTAATCTCAGGTGAT
CTACCCACCTTGGCCTCCCAAATTGCTGGGATTACAGGCGTGAACCACTGCTCCCTTCCCTGTCCTTCTG
ATTTTAAAATAACTATACCAGCAGGAGGACGTCCAGACACAGCATAGGCTACCTGGCCATGCCCAACCGG
TGGGACATTTGAGTTGCTTGCTTGGCACTGTCCTCTCATGCGTTGGGTCCACTCAGTAGATGCCTGTTGA
ACCCAGCTTTCTTGTACAAAGTGGTTGATATCCAGCACAGTGGCGGCCGCTCGAGTCTAGAGGTGGCGAT
GGTTCCGGTGTGGAAAGTCCCCAGGCTCCCCAGCAGGCAGAAGTATGCAAAGCATGCATCTCAATTAGTC
AGCAACCAGGTGTGGAAAGTCCCCAGGCTCCCCAGCAGGCAGAAGTATGCAAAGCATGCATCTCAATTAG
TCAGCAACCATAGTCCCGCCCCTAACTCCGCCCATCCCGCCCCTAACTCCGCCCAGTTCCGCCCATTCTC
CGCCCCATGGCTGACTAATTTTTTTTATTTATGCAGAGGCCGAGGCCGCCTCTGCCTCTGAGCTATTCCA
GAAGTAGTGAGGAGGCTTTTTTGGAGGCCTAGGCTTTTGCAAAAAGCTCCCGGGAGCTTGTATATCCATT
TTCGGATCTGATCAGCACGTGTTGACAATTAATCATCGGCATAGTATATCGGCATAGTATAATACGACAA
GGTGAGGAACTAAACCATGGCCAAGCCTTTGTCTCAAGAAGAATCCACCCTCATTGAAAGAGCAACGGCT
ACAATCAACAGCATCCCCATCTCTGAAGACTACAGCGTCGCCAGCGCAGCTCTCTCTAGCGACGGCCGCA
TCTTCACTGGTGTCAATGTATATCATTTTACTGGGGGACCTTGTGCAGAACTCGTGGTGCTGGGCACTGC
TGCTGCTGCGGCAGCTGGCAACCTGACTTGTATCGTCGCGATCGGAAATGAGAACAGGGGCATCTTGAGC
CCCTGCGGACGGTGCCGACAGGTGCTTCTCGATCTGCATCCTGGGATCAAAGCCATAGTGAAGGACAGTG
ATGGACAGCCGACGGCAGTTGGGATTCGTGAATTGCTGCCCTCTGGTTATGTGTGGGAGGGCTAAGCACA
ATTCGAGCTCGGTACCTTTAAGACCAATGACTTACAAGGCAGCTGTAGATCTTAGCCACTTTTTAAAAGA
AAAGGGGGGACTGGAAGGGCTAATTCACTCCCAACGAAGACAAGATCTGCTTTTTGCTTGTACTGGGTCT
CTCTGGTTAGACCAGATCTGAGCCTGGGAGCTCTCTGGCTAACTAGGGAACCCACTGCTTAAGCCTCAAT
AAAGCTTGCCTTGAGTGCTTCAAGTAGTGTGTGCCCGTCTGTTGTGTGACTCTGGTAACTAGAGATCCCT
CAGACCCTTTTAGTCAGTGTGGAAAATCTCTAGCAGTAGTAGTTCATGTCATCTTATTATTCAGTATTTA
TAACTTGCAAAGAAATGAATATCAGAGAGTGAGAGGAACTTGTTTATTGCAGCTTATAATGGTTACAAAT
AAAGCAATAGCATCACAAATTTCACAAATAAAGCATTTTTTTCACTGCATTCTAGTTGTGGTTTGTCCAA
ACTCATCAATGTATCTTATCATGTCTGGCTCTAGCTATCCCGCCCCTAACTCCGCCCATCCCGCCCCTAA
CTCCGCCCAGTTCCGCCCATTCTCCGCCCCATGGCTGACTAATTTTTTTTATTTATGCAGAGGCCGAGGC
CGCCTCGGCCTCTGAGCTATTCCAGAAGTAGTGAGGAGGCTTTTTTGGAGGCCTAGGGACGTACCCAATT
CGCCCTATAGTGAGTCGTATTACGCGCGCTCACTGGCCGTCGTTTTACAACGTCGTGACTGGGAAAACCC
TGGCGTTACCCAACTTAATCGCCTTGCAGCACATCCCCCTTTCGCCAGCTGGCGTAATAGCGAAGAGGCC
CGCACCGATCGCCCTTCCCAACAGTTGCGCAGCCTGAATGGCGAATGGG
[124 nt withheld, positions 9080-9203]
C
[91 nt withheld, positions 9205-9295]
A
[49 nt withheld, positions 9297-9345]
CCTTTGACGTTGGAGTCCACGTTCTTT
[37 nt withheld, positions 9373-9409]
ACCCTATCTCGGTCTATTCTTTTGATTTATAAGGGATTTTGCCGATTTCGGCCTATTGGTTAAAAAATGA
GCTGATTTAACAAAAATTTAACGCGAATTTTAACAAAATATTAACGCTTACAATTTAGGTGGCACTTTTC
GGGGAAATGTGCGCGGAACCCCTATTTGTTTATTTTTCTAAATACATTCAAATATGTATCCGCTCATGAG
ACAATAACCCTGATAAATGCTTCAATAATATTGAAAAAGGAAGAGTATGAGTATTCAACATTTCCGTGTC
GCCCTTATTCCCTTTTTTGCGGCATTTTGCCTTCCTGTTTTTGCTCACCCAGAAACGCTGGTGAAAGTAA
AAGATGCTGAAGATCAGTTGGGTGCACGAGTGGGTTACATCGAACTGGATCTCAACAGCGGTAAGATCCT
TGAGAGTTTTCGCCCCGAAGAACGTTTTCCAATGATGAGCACTTTTAAAGTTCTGCTATGTGGCGCGGTA
TTATCCCGTATTGACGCCGGGCAAGAGCAACTCGGTCGCCGCATACACTATTCTCAGAATGACTTGGTTG
AGTACTCACCAGTCACAGAAAAGCATCTTACGGATGGCATGACAGTAAGAGAATTATGCAGTGCTGCCAT
AACCATGAGTGATAACACTGCGGCCAACTTACTTCTGACAACGATCGGAGGACCGAAGGAGCTAACCGCT
TTTTTGCACAACATGGGGGATCATGTAACTCGCCTTGATCGTTGGGAACCGGAGCTGAATGAAGCCATAC
CAAACGACGAGCGTGACACCACGATGCCTGTAGCAATGGCAACAACGTTGCGCAAACTATTAACTGGCGA
ACTACTTACTCTAGCTTCCCGGCAACAATTAATAGACTGGATGGAGGCGGATAAAGTTGCAGGACCACTT
CTGCGCTCGGCCCTTCCGGCTGGCTGGTTTATTGCTGATAAATCTGGAGCCGGTGAGCGTGGGTCTCGCG
GTATCATTGCAGCACTGGGGCCAGATGGTAAGCCCTCCCGTATCGTAGTTATCTACACGACGGGGAGTCA
GGCAACTATGGATGAACGAAATAGACAGATCGCTGAGATAGGTGCCTCACTGATTAAGCATTGGTAACTG
TCAGACCAAGTTTACTCATATATACTTTAGATTGATTTAAAACTTCATTTTTAATTTAAAAGGATCTAGG
TGAAGATCCTTTTTGATAATCTCATGACCAAAATCCCTTAACGTGAGTTTTCGTTCCACTGAGCGTCAGA
CCCCGTAGAAAAGATCAAAGGATCTTCTTGAGATCCTTTTTTTCTGCGCGTAATCTGCTGCTTGCAAACA
AAAAAACCACCGCTACCAGCGGTGGTTTGTTTGCCGGATCAAGAGCTACCAACTCTTTTTCCGAAGGTAA
CTGGCTTCAGCAGAGCGCAGATACCAAATACTGTTCTTCTAGTGTAGCCGTAGTTAGGCCACCACTTCAA
GAACTCTGTAGCACCGCCTACATACCTCGCTCTGCTAATCCTGTTACCAGTGGCTGCTGCCAGTGGCGAT
AAGTCGTGTCTTACCGGGTTGGACTCAAGACGATAGTTACCGGATAAGGCGCAGCGGTCGGGCTGAACGG
GGGGTTCGTGCACACAGCCCAGCTTGGAGCGAACGACCTACACCGAACTGAGATACCTACAGCGTGAGCT
ATGAGAAAGCGCCACGCTTCCCGAAGGGAGAAAGGCGGACAGGTATCCGGTAAGCGGCAGGGTCGGAACA
GGAGAGCGCACGAGGGAGCTTCCAGGGGGAAACGCCTGGTATCTTTATAGTCCTGTCGGGTTTCGCCACC
TCTGACTTGAGCGTCGATTTTTGTGATGCTCGTCAGGGGGGCGGAGCCTATGGAAAAACGCCAGCAACGC
GGCCTTTTTACGGTTCCTGGCCTTTTGCTGGCCTTTTGCTCACATGTTCTTTCCTGCGTTATCCCCTGAT
TCTGTGGATAACCGTATTACCGCCTTTGAGTGAGCTGATACCGCTCGCCGCAGCCGAACGACCGAGCGCA
GCGAGTCAGTGAGCGAGGAAGCGGAAGAGCGCCCAATACGCAAACCGCCTCTCCCCGCGCGTTGGCCGAT
TCATTAATGCAGCTGGCACGACAGGTTTCCCGACTGGAAAGCGGGCAGTGAGCGCAACGCAATTAATGTG
AGTTAGCTCACTCATTAGGCACCCCAGGCTTTACACTTTATGCTTCCGGCTCGTATGTTGTGTGGAATTG
TGAGCGGATAACAATTTCACACAGGAAACAGCTATGACCATGATTACGCCAAGCGCGCAATTAACCCTCA
CTAAAGGGAACAAAAGCTGGAGCTGCAAGCTT
Features (pLannotate 1.2.2; 33 found; start..end, strand, type, name):
      3..229     +  promoter       RSV promoter: Rous sarcoma virus enhancer/promoter
    230..410     +  LTR            5' LTR (truncated): truncated 5' long terminal repeat (LTR) from HIV-1
    457..582     +  misc_feature   HIV-1 Ψ: packaging signal of human immunodeficiency virus type 1
    566..929     +  CDS            HIV-1 gag (fragment): gag protein from human immunodeficiency virus 1; gag
   1075..1308    +  misc_feature   RRE: The Rev response element (RRE) of HIV-1 allows for Rev-dependent mRNA export from the nucleus to the cytoplasm.
   1685..1785    +  CDS            Rev (fragment): human immunodeficiency virus 1 (HIV-1) Rev protein; rev; enhances nuclear export of unspliced and incompletely spliced viral mRNAs
   1804..1921    +  misc_feature   cPPT/CTS: central polypurine tract and central termination sequence of HIV-1
   1981..2005    +  protein_bind   attB1: mutant version of attB; recombination site for the Gateway® BP reaction BP Clonase™
   2161..2540    +  enhancer       CMV enhancer: human cytomegalovirus immediate early enhancer
   2542..2741    +  promoter       CMV promoter: human cytomegalovirus (CMV) immediate early promoter
   2773..2793    -  protein_bind   attB4: mutant version of attB; core recombination site for the Gateway® BP reaction BP Clonase™
   2814..5612    +  CDS            PGR: PRGR_HUMAN - Also known as NR3C3. Experimental evidence at protein level: Swiss-Prot protein existence level 1. [Isoform 4]: Increases mitochondrial membrane potential and cellular respiration upon stimulation by progesterone. From Homo sapiens (Human).
   6663..6683    +  protein_bind   attB3: mutant version of attB; core recombination site for the Gateway® BP reaction BP Clonase™
   6686..7281    +  polyA_signal   hGH poly(A) signal: human growth hormone polyadenylation signal
   7281..7305    -  protein_bind   attB2: mutant version of attB; recombination site for the Gateway® BP reaction BP Clonase™
   7357..7673    +  promoter       SV40 promoter: SV40 enhancer and early promoter
   7721..7768    +  promoter       EM7 promoter: synthetic bacterial promoter&nbsp
   7787..8185    +  CDS            BSD: blasticidin S deaminase; Aspergillus terreus BSD; confers resistance to blasticidin
   8202..8270    +  CDS            nef (fragment): NEF_HV1Z2 - Experimental evidence at protein level: Swiss-Prot protein existence level 1. Extracellular Nef protein targets CD4(+) T-lymphocytes for apoptosis by interacting with CXCR4 surface receptors. From Human immunodeficiency virus type 1 group M subtype D (isolate Z2/CDC-Z34) (HIV-1).
   8272..8505    +  LTR            3' LTR (ΔU3): self-inactivating 3' long terminal repeat (LTR) from HIV-1
   8577..8698    +  polyA_signal   SV40 poly(A) signal: SV40 polyadenylation signal
   8738..8873    +  rep_origin     SV40 ori: SV40 origin of replication
   8894..8912    -  promoter       T7 promoter: promoter for bacteriophage T7 RNA polymerase
   8920..9075    +  CDS            lacZα (fragment): LacZα fragment of β-galactosidase; lacZ fragment
   9080..9508    +  rep_origin     f1 ori (sequence partly withheld): f1 bacteriophage origin of replication; arrow indicates direction of (+) strand synthesis
   9561..9665    +  promoter       AmpR promoter: bla
   9666..10526   +  CDS            AmpR: β-lactamase; bla; confers resistance to ampicillin, carbenicillin, and related antibiotics
  10697..11285   +  rep_origin     ori: high-copy-number ColE1/pMB1/pBR322/pUC origin of replication
  11468..11560   +  CDS            lacI (fragment): lac repressor; lacI; The lac repressor binds to the lac operator to inhibit transcription in E. coli. This inhibition can be relieved by adding lactose or isopropyl-β-D-thiogalactopyranoside (IPTG).
  11573..11594   +  protein_bind   CAP binding site: CAP binding activates transcription in the presence of cAMP. E. coli catabolite activator protein
  11609..11639   +  promoter       lac promoter: promoter for the E. coli lac operon
  11643..11665   +  protein_bind   lac operator (fragment): The lac repressor binds to the lac operator to inhibit transcription in E. coli. This inhibition can be relieved by adding lactose or isopropyl-β-D-thiogalactopyranoside (IPTG). lac repressor encoded by lacI
  11708..11726   +  promoter       T3 promoter: promoter for bacteriophage T3 RNA polymerase
