[The description below was written by a language model from this plasmid's Addgene catalogue record and pLannotate feature annotations shown in this document.]
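Description:
Lenti-CMV-PRB is a third-generation, self-inactivating HIV-1-based lentiviral expression plasmid built on the pLenti6.3/PL/V5-DEST backbone through multi-fragment (pMVP) Gateway recombination. Although catalogued as a destination vector, the feature table shows an already recombined expression clone. It is propagated in E. coli through a high-copy ColE1/pUC origin with ampicillin selection (AmpR), and it also carries f1 and SV40 origins along with residual lac-region fragments and T7/T3 promoters from the cloning backbone. The viral genome is transcribed in packaging cells from an RSV promoter fused to a truncated 5' LTR. This removes the need for Tat. The genome contains the Ψ packaging signal with a gag fragment, the RRE for Rev-dependent nuclear export, the cPPT/CTS and a ΔU3 3' LTR followed by an SV40 poly(A) signal.

The payload lies between attB1 and attB2, and internal attB4 and attB3 sites mark the junctions of three Gateway modules. These are the CMV enhancer/promoter, the human progesterone receptor (PGR) sequence encoding the full-length B isoform, and the hGH polyadenylation signal. The annotated PGR coding sequence is about 2.8 kb. Roughly 1 kb of unannotated sequence follows before attB3, presumably untranslated transcript sequence, though the record does not say so. No epitope tag or reporter is annotated. Downstream, an SV40 promoter paired with the bacterial EM7 promoter drives blasticidin S deaminase, so transduced mammalian cells can be selected with blasticidin. The construct belongs to a toolbox for studying progesterone receptor signaling and serves for stable, constitutive PR-B expression in transduced cells.
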