Addgene plasmid #206165: Lenti-CMV-PRB
Purpose: pMVP Gateway destination vector (3rd generation lentiviral vector) containing human full length PRB gene
Depositing lab: Renee van Amerongen. Depositing organization: University of Amsterdam. Publication: A molecular toolbox to study progesterone receptor signaling. Aarts MT, Wagner M, van der Wal T, van Boxtel AL, van Amerongen R. J Mammary Gland Biol Neoplasia. 2023 Nov 29;28(1):24. doi: 10.1007/s10911-023-09550-0. PubMed 38019315.
Backbone
  Vector backbone: pLenti6.3/PL/V5-DEST
  Backbone size w/o insert (bp): 8131
  Total vector size (bp): 11749
  Modifications to backbone: Added full length PGR gene
  Vector type: Lentiviral ; pMVP Gateway Destination Vector
  Selectable markers: Blasticidin
Growth in bacteria
  Bacterial resistance: Ampicillin, 100 μg/mL
  Growth temperature: 37°C
  Growth strain: NEB Stable
  Copy number: High Copy
Gene/Insert
  Gene/Insert name: Progesteron receptor B (alt name: PRB, PGR)
  Species: H. sapiens (human)
  Insert size (bp): 5241
  GenBank ID: NM_000926.4
  Entrez Gene: PGR (a.k.a. NR3C3, PR)
  Promoter: CMV
  Cloning method: Gateway Cloning
  Sequencing primers: 5′ CMV-F; 3′ hGH-PA-R
Resource information
  A portion of this plasmid was derived from a plasmid made by: PGR gene is cloned from Addgene plasmid: #89130 Addgene plasmid #206164 was used during gateway cloning.
Terms and licenses: Academic/Nonprofit Terms; Industry Terms: Not Available to Industry
How to cite: Lenti-CMV-PRB was a gift from Renee van Amerongen (Addgene plasmid # 206165 ; http://n2t.net/addgene:206165 ; RRID:Addgene_206165)
